LOCUS       Exported 2697 bp ds-DNA circular SYN 13-MAY-2021
DEFINITION  synthetic circular DNA
ACCESSION   .
VERSION     .
KEYWORDS    pMLLCK-J72035
SOURCE      synthetic DNA construct
  ORGANISM  synthetic DNA construct
REFERENCE   1 (bases 1 to 2697)
  TITLE     J.C. Anderson Lab Plasmids
REFERENCE   2 (bases 1 to 2697)
  AUTHORS   .
  TITLE     Direct Submission
  JOURNAL   Exported May 13, 2021 from SnapGene Server 1.1.58
            http://www.snapgene.com
FEATURES             Location/Qualifiers
     source          1..2697
                     /organism="synthetic DNA construct"
                     /mol_type="other DNA"
     CDS             6..47
                     /codon_start=1
                     /product="epitope tag from simian virus 5"
                     /label=V5 tag
                     /translation="GKPIPNPLLGLDST"
     primer_bind     complement(77..94)
                     /label=L4440
                     /note="L4440 vector, forward primer"
     protein_bind    complement(156..180)
                     /gene="mutant version of attB"
                     /label=attB2
                     /bound_moiety="BP Clonase(TM)"
                     /note="recombination site for the Gateway(R) BP reaction"
     primer_bind     complement(330..349)
                     /label=pENTR-R
                     /note="pENTR vectors, reverse primer"
     CDS             341..1156
                     /codon_start=1
                     /gene="aph(3')-Ia"
                     /product="aminoglycoside phosphotransferase"
                     /label=KanR
                     /note="confers resistance to kanamycin in bacteria or G418
                     (Geneticin(R)) in eukaryotes"
                     /translation="MSHIQRETSCSRPRLNSNMDADLYGYKWARDNVGQSGATIYRLYG
                     KPDAPELFLKHGKGSVANDVTDEMVRLNWLTEFMPLPTIKHFIRTPDDAWLLTTAIPGK
                     TAFQVLEEYPDSGENIVDALAVFLRRLHSIPVCNCPFNSDRVFRLAQAQSRMNNGLVDA
                     SDFDDERNGWPVEQVWKEMHKLLPFSPDSVVTHGDFSLDNLIFDEGKLIGCIDVGRVGI
                     ADRYQDLAILWNCLGEFSPSLQKRLFQKYGIDNPDMNKLQFHLMLDEFF"
     primer_bind     complement(414..433)
                     /label=Kan-R
                     /note="Kanamycin resistance gene, reverse primer"
     CDS             1366..2025
                     /codon_start=1
                     /gene="cat"
                     /product="chloramphenicol acetyltransferase"
                     /label=CmR
                     /note="confers resistance to chloramphenicol"
                     /translation="MEKKITGYTTVDISQWHRKEHFEAFQSVAQCTYNQTVQLDITAFL
                     KTVKKNKHKFYPAFIHILARLMNAHPEFRMAMKDGELVIWDSVHPCYTVFHEQTETFSS
                     LWSEYHDDFRQFLHIYSQDVACYGENLAYFPKGFIENMFFVSANPWVSFTSFDLNVANM
                     DNFFAPVFTMGKYYTQGDKVLMPLAIQVHHAVCDGFHVGRMLNELQQYCDEWQGGA"
     primer_bind     complement(1432..1451)
                     /label=CAT-R
                     /note="Chloramphenicol resistance gene, reverse primer"
     terminator      2046..2140
                     /label=lambda t0 terminator
                     /note="transcription terminator from phage lambda"
     rep_origin      2176..2532
                     /label=R6K gamma ori
                     /note="gamma replication origin from E. coli plasmid R6K;
                     requires the R6K initiator protein pi for replication"
     protein_bind    2594..2618
                     /gene="mutant version of attB"
                     /label=attB1
                     /bound_moiety="BP Clonase(TM)"
                     /note="recombination site for the Gateway(R) BP reaction"
ORIGIN
        1 gatctggtaa gcctatccct aaccctctgc tgggtctcga ttctacgtaa ggatcctaac
       61 tcgctcctca ggcttcctcg ctcactgact cgctgcgctc ggtcgttcgg ctgcggcgag
      121 cggtatcagc tcactcaaag gcggtaatca attcgaccca gctttcttgt acaaagtggt
      181 tgatcggatc tgctgatcct tcaactcagc aaaagttcga tttattcaac aaagccacgt
      241 tgtgtctcaa aatctctgat gttacattgc acaagataaa aatatatcat catgaacaat
      301 aaaactgtct gcttacataa acagtaatac aaggggtgtt atgagccata ttcaacggga
      361 aacgtcttgc tccaggccgc gattaaattc caacatggat gctgatttat atgggtataa
      421 atgggctcgc gataatgtcg ggcaatcagg tgcgacaatc tatcgattgt atgggaagcc
      481 cgatgcgcca gagttgtttc tgaaacatgg caaaggtagc gttgccaatg atgttacaga
      541 tgagatggtc agactaaact ggctgacgga atttatgcct cttccgacca tcaagcattt
      601 tatccgtact cctgatgatg catggttact caccactgcg atccccggga aaacagcatt
      661 ccaggtatta gaagaatatc ctgattcagg tgaaaatatt gttgatgcgc tggcagtgtt
      721 cctgcgccgg ttgcattcga ttcctgtttg taattgtcct tttaacagcg atcgcgtatt
      781 tcgtctcgct caggcgcaat cacgaatgaa taacggtttg gttgatgcga gtgattttga
      841 tgacgagcgt aatggctggc ctgttgaaca agtctggaaa gaaatgcata agcttttgcc
      901 attctcaccg gattcagtcg tcactcatgg tgatttctca cttgataacc ttatttttga
      961 cgaggggaaa ttaataggtt gtattgatgt tggacgagtc ggaatcgcag accgatacca
     1021 ggatcttgcc atcctatgga actgcctcgg tgagttttct ccttcattac agaaacggct
     1081 ttttcaaaaa tatggtattg ataatcctga tatgaataaa ttgcagtttc atttgatgct
     1141 cgatgagttt ttctaatcag aattggttaa ttggttgtaa cactggcaga gcattacgct
     1201 gacttgacgg gaggatctct gaagactctc gagctgcagg actcacagct cctcggatct
     1261 ttgatcgggc acgtaagagg ttccaacttt caccataatg aaataagatc actaccgggc
     1321 gtattttttg agttatcgag attttcagga gctaaggaag ctaaaatgga gaaaaaaatc
     1381 actggatata ccaccgttga tatatcccaa tggcatcgta aagaacattt tgaggcattt
     1441 cagtcagttg ctcaatgtac ctataaccag accgttcagc tggatattac ggccttttta
     1501 aagaccgtaa agaaaaataa gcacaagttt tatccggcct ttattcacat tcttgcccgc
     1561 ctgatgaatg ctcatccgga atttcgtatg gcaatgaaag acggtgagct ggtgatatgg
     1621 gatagtgttc acccttgtta caccgttttc catgagcaaa ctgaaacgtt ttcatcgctc
     1681 tggagtgaat accacgacga tttccggcag tttctacaca tatattcgca agatgtggcg
     1741 tgttacggtg aaaacctggc ctatttccct aaagggttta ttgagaatat gtttttcgtc
     1801 tcagccaatc cctgggtgag tttcaccagt tttgatttaa acgtggccaa tatggacaac
     1861 ttcttcgccc ccgttttcac catgggcaaa tattatacgc aaggcgacaa ggtgctgatg
     1921 ccgctggcga ttcaggttca tcatgccgtt tgtgatggct tccatgtcgg cagaatgctt
     1981 aatgaattac aacagtactg cgatgagtgg cagggcgggg cgtaatttga tatcgagctc
     2041 gcttggactc ctgttgatag atccagtaat gacctcagaa ctccatctgg atttgttcag
     2101 aacgctcggt tgccgccggg cgttttttat tggtgagaat ccaagcctcg gatctagcag
     2161 ttcaacctgt tgatagtacg tactaagctc tcatgtttca cgtactaagc tctcatgttt
     2221 aacgtactaa gctctcatgt ttaacgaact aaaccctcat ggctaacgta ctaagctctc
     2281 atggctaacg tactaagctc tcatgtttca cgtactaagc tctcatgttt gaacaataaa
     2341 attaatataa atcagcaact taaatagcct ctaaggtttt aagttttata agaaaaaaaa
     2401 gaatatataa ggcttttaaa gcttttaagg tttaacggtt gtggacaaca agccagggat
     2461 gtaacgcact gagaagccct tagagcctct caaagcaatt ttgagtgaca caggaacact
     2521 taacggctga catgggaatt agccatgggc ccgtgcgaat cacggatctc ccgatcaaga
     2581 attgccatta tcaacaagtt tgtacaaaaa agcaggctcc gaattggtat cacgaggcag
     2641 aatttcagat aaaaaaaatc cttagctttc gctaaggatc tgaagtggaa ttcatga
//
