[The description below was written by a language model from this plasmid's Addgene catalogue record and the feature table of its GenBank file.]
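Description:
pMLLCK-J72035 is a small synthetic-biology part plasmid built on the pMLL-CK backbone and catalogued as a "2ab assembly vector", a format used for stepwise, standardized joining of DNA parts in E. coli. It replicates from the R6K gamma origin, which works only when the pi initiator protein is supplied in trans. The plasmid therefore has to be maintained in a pir+ host, and the record lists it as low copy. It carries two adjacent resistance genes, an aminoglycoside phosphotransferase (KanR) and chloramphenicol acetyltransferase (CmR). The depositor notes that both antibiotics are needed together, consistent with the "CK" marker pair in the vector name. A lambda t0 terminator lies just downstream of the CmR gene, ahead of the origin. The annotation also picks up attB1 and attB2 sites flanking the region that contains the part and the markers, although the record does not describe any Gateway-based use.

The payload is a short basic part, J72035 (also called Bmll60), encoding a V5 epitope tag from simian virus 5 that is intended for the C terminus of a protein. It sits between a BglII site on the 5′ side and a BamHI site on the 3′ side, both retained. This matches BglBrick-style idempotent assembly, in which the compatible ends let the part be fused in frame behind a coding sequence. No promoter or ribosome binding site for the tag is annotated, so the plasmid appears to serve as a source of the tag module for building epitope-tagged fusions for antibody detection, not as an expression construct. The held sequence is 2697 bp, somewhat shorter than the catalogue's backbone and insert sizes would predict, and the record does not explain the difference.
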