Addgene plasmid #26180: pMLLCK-J72035
Depositing lab: Christopher Anderson. Depositing organization: University of California, Berkeley.
Backbone
  Vector backbone: pMLL-CK
  Backbone size w/o insert (bp): 2852
  Vector type: Synthetic Biology ; 2ab assembly vector
Growth in bacteria
  Bacterial resistance: Chloramphenicol and Kanamycin, 25 & 50 μg/mL
  Growth temperature: 37°C
  Growth strain: Other
  Growth instructions: Provided in a pir+ strain. Grow at 37C
  Copy number: Low Copy
Gene/Insert
  Gene/Insert name: C terminal V5 tag (alt names: Bmll60; J72035)
  Insert size (bp): 51
  Cloning method: Restriction Enzyme; 5′ cloning site BglII (not destroyed); 3′ cloning site BamHI (not destroyed)
  Sequencing primers: 5′ gtatcacgaggcagaatttcag
Terms and licenses: Academic/Nonprofit Terms; Industry Terms: Not Available to Industry
Depositor comments: Note that this plasmid must be grown in both Chloramphenicol and Kanamycin
How to cite: pMLLCK-J72035 was a gift from Christopher Anderson (Addgene plasmid # 26180 ; http://n2t.net/addgene:26180 ; RRID:Addgene_26180)
