>Addgene plasmid #26180 | pMLLCK-J72035 | addgene partial sequence | sequence record 32298 | 26180 with pMLL-5 5'-gtatcacgaggcagaatttcag
CTGAAGTGGAATTCATGAGATCTGGTAAGCCTATCCCTAACCCTCTGCTGGGTCTCGATTCTACGTAAGG
ATCCTAACTCGCTCCTCAGGCTTCCTCGCTCACTGACTCGCTGCGCTCGGTCGTTCGGCTGCGGCGAGCG
GTATCAGCTCACTCAAAGGCGGTAATCAATTCGACCCAGCTTTCTTGTACAAAGTGGTTGATCGGATCTG
CTGATCCTTCAACTCAGCAAAAGTTCGATTTATTCAACAAAGCCACGTTGTGTCTCAAAATCTCTGATGT
TACATTGCACAAGATAAAAATATATCATCATGAACAATAAAACTGTCTGCTTACATAAACAGTAATACAA
GGGGTGTTATGAGCCATATTCAACGGGAAACGTCTTGCTCCAGGCCGCGATTAAATTCCAACATGGATGC
TGATTTATATGGGTATAAATGGGCTCGCGATAATGTCGGGCAATCAGGTGCGACAATCTATCGATTGTAT
GGGAAGCCCGATGCGCCAGAGTTGTTTCTGAAACATGGCAAAGGTAGCGTTGCCAATGATGTTACAGATG
AGATGGTCAGACTAAACTGGCTGACGGAATTTATGCCTCTTCCGACCATCAAGCATTTTATCCGTACTCC
TGATGATGCATGGTTACTCACCACTGCGATCCCCGGGAAAACAGCATTCCAGGTATTAGAAGAATATCCT
GATTCAGGTGAAAATATTGTTGATGCGCTGGCAGTGTTCCTGCGCCGGTTGCATTCGATTCCTGTTTGTA
ATTGTCCTTTTAACAGCGATCGCGTATTTCGTCTCGCTCAGGCGCAATCACGAATGAATAACGGTTTGGT
TGATGCGAGTGAT
